>Addgene plasmid #62689 | pATL (pKD-G10) | depositor full sequence | sequence record 115777 | pATL (pKD-G10) sequence 7828 bps
AGCGCCCAATACGCAAACCGCCTCTCCCCGCGCGTTGGCCGATTCATTAATGCAGCTGGCACGACAGGTT
TCCCGACTGGAAAGCGGGCAGTGAGCGCAACGCAATTAATGTGAGTTAGCTCACTCATTAGGCACCCCAG
GCTTTACACTTTATGCTTCCGGCTCGTATGTTGTGTGGAATTGTGAGCGGATAACAATTTCACACAGGAA
ACAGCTATGACCATGATTACGCCAAGCTTGCATGCCTGCAGGTCGACTCTAGTTATTAATAGTAATCAAT
TACGGGGTCATTAGTTCATAGCCCATATATGGAGTTCCGCGTTACATAACTTACGGTAAATGGCCCGCCT
GGCTGACCGCCCAACGACCCCCGCCCATTGACGTCAATAATGACGTATGTTCCCATAGTAACGCCAATAG
GGACTTTCCATTGACGTCAATGGGTGGAGTATTTACGGTAAACTGCCCACTTGGCAGTACATCAAGTGTA
TCATATGCCAAGTACGCCCCCTATTGACGTCAATGACGGTAAATGGCCCGCCTGGCATTATGCCCAGTAC
ATGACCTTATGGGACTTTCCTACTTGGCAGTACATCTACGTATTAGTCATCGCTATTACCATGGTCGAGG
TGAGCCCCACGTTCTGCTTCACTCTCCCCATCTCCCCCCCCTCCCCACCCCCAATTTTGTATTTATTTAT
TTTTTAATTATTTTGTGCAGCGATGGGGGCGGGGGGGGGGGGGGCGCGCGCCAGGCGGGGCGGGGCGGGG
CGAGGGGCGGGGCGGGGCGAGGCGGAGAGGTGCGGCGGCAGCCAATCAGAGCGGCGCGCTCCGAAAGTTT
CCTTTTATGGCGAGGCGGCGGCGGCGGCGGCCCTATAAAAAGCGAAGCGCGCGGCGGGCGGGAGTCGCTG
CGTTGCCTTCGCCCCGTGCCCCGCTCCGCGCCGCCTCGCGCCGCCCGCCCCGGCTCTGACTGACCGCGTT
ACTCCCACAGGTGAGCGGGCGGGACGGCCCTTCTCCTCCGGGCTGTAATTAGCGCTTGGTTTAATGACGG
CTCGTTTCTTTTCTGTGGCTGCGTGAAAGCCTTAAAGGGCTCCGGGAGGGCCCTTTGTGCGGGGGGGAGC
GGCTCGGGGGGTGCGTGCGTGTGTGTGTGCGTGGGGAGCGCCGCGTGCGGCCCGCGCTGCCCGGCGGCTG
TGAGCGCTGCGGGCGCGGCGCGGGGCTTTGTGCGCTCCGCGTGTGCGCGAGGGGAGCGCGGCCGGGGGCG
GTGCCCCGCGGTGCGGGGGGGCTGCGAGGGGAACAAAGGCTGCGTGCGGGGTGTGTGCGTGGGGGGGTGA
GCAGGGGGTGTGGGCGCGGCGGTCGGGCTGTAACCCCCCCCTGCACCCCCCTCCCCGAGTTGCTGAGCAC
GGCCCGGCTTCGGGTGCGGGGCTCCGTGCGGGGCGTGGCGCGGGGCTCGCCGTGCCGGGCGGGGGGTGGC
GGCAGGTGGGGGTGCCGGGCGGGGCGGGGCCGCCTCGGGCCGGGGAGGGCTCGGGGGAGGGGCGCGGCGG
CCCCGGAGCGCCGGCGGCTGTCGAGGCGCGGCGAGCCGCAGCCATTGCCTTTTATGGTAATCGTGCGAGA
GGGCGCAGGGACTTCCTTTGTCCCAAATCTGGCGGAGCCGAAATCTGGGAGGCGCCGCCGCACCCCCTCT
AGCGGGCGCGGGCGAAGCGGTGCGGCGCCGGCAGGAAGGAAATGGGCGGGGAGGGCCTTCGTGCGTCGCC
GCGCCGCCGTCCCCTTCTCCATCTCCAGCCTCGGGGCTGCCGCAGGGGGACGGCTGCCTTCGGGGGGGAC
GGGGCAGGGCGGGGTTCGGCTTCTGGCGTGTGACCGGCGGCTCTAGAGCCTCTGCTAACCATGTTCATGC
CTTCTTCTTTTTCCTACAGCTCCTGGGCAACGTGCTGGTTATTGTGCTGTCTCATCATTTTGGCAAAGAA
TTGGGATCCACCGGTCGCCACCATGGTGAGCAAGGGCGAGGAGGTCATCAAAGAGTTCATGCGCTTCAAG
GTGCGCATGGAGGGCTCCATGAACGGCCACGAGTTCGAGATCGAGGGCGAGGGCGAGGGCCGCCCCTACG
AGGGCACCCAGACCGCCAAGCTGAAGGTGACCAAGGGCGGCCCCCTGCCCTTCGCCTGGGACATCCTGTC
CCCCCAGTTCATGTACGGCTCCAAGGCGTACGTGAAGCACCCCGCCGACATCCCCGATTACAAGAAGCTG
TCCTTCCCCGAGGGCTTCAAGTGGGAGCGCGTGATGAACTTCGAGGACGGCGGTCTGGTGACCGTGACCC
AGGACTCCTCCCTGCAGGACGGCACGCTGATCTACAAGGTGAAGATGCGCGGCACCAACTTCCCCCCCGA
CGGCCCCGTAATGCAGAAGAAGACCATGGGCTGGGAGGCCTCCACCGAGCGCCTGTACCCCCGCGACGGC
GTGCTGAAGGGCGAGATCCACCAGGCCCTGAAGCTGAAGGACGGCGGCCACTACCTGGTGGAGTTCAAGA
CCATCTACATGGCCAAGAAGCCCGTGCAACTGCCCGGCTACTACTACGTGGACACCAAGCTGGACATCAC
CTCCCACAACGAGGACTACACCATCGTGGAACAGTACGAGCGCTCCGAGGGCCGCCACCACCTGTTCCTG
GGGCATGGCACCGGCAGCACCGGCAGCGGCAGCTCCGGCACCGCCTCCTCCGAGGACAACAACATGGCCG
TCATCAAAGAGTTCATGCGCTTCAAGGTGCGCATGGAGGGCTCCATGAACGGCCACGAGTTCGAGATCGA
GGGCGAGGGCGAGGGCCGCCCCTACGAGGGCACCCAGACCGCCAAGCTGAAGGTGACCAAGGGCGGCCCC
CTGCCCTTCGCCTGGGACATCCTGTCCCCCCAGTTCATGTACGGCTCCAAGGCGTACGTGAAGCACCCCG
CCGACATCCCCGATTACAAGAAGCTGTCCTTCCCCGAGGGCTTCAAGTGGGAGCGCGTGATGAACTTCGA
GGACGGCGGTCTGGTGACCGTGACCCAGGACTCCTCCCTGCAGGACGGCACGCTGATCTACAAGGTGAAG
ATGCGCGGCACCAACTTCCCCCCCGACGGCCCCGTAATGCAGAAGAAGACCATGGGCTGGGAGGCCTCCA
CCGAGCGCCTGTACCCCCGCGACGGCGTGCTGAAGGGCGAGATCCACCAGGCCCTGAAGCTGAAGGACGG
CGGCCACTACCTGGTGGAGTTCAAGACCATCTACATGGCCAAGAAGCCCGTGCAACTGCCCGGCTACTAC
TACGTGGACACCAAGCTGGACATCACCTCCCACAACGAGGACTACACCATCGTGGAACAGTACGAGCGCT
CCGAGGGCCGCCACCACCTGTTCCTGTACGGCATGGACGAGCTGTACAAGTAAAGTCTAGATTCGAAGGA
TCCTGAGAACTTCAGGGTGAGTTTGGGGACCCTTGATTGTTCTTTCTTTTTCGCTATTGTAAAATTCATG
TTATATGGAGGGGGCAAAGTTTTCAGGGTGTTGTTTAGAATGGGAAGATGTCCCTTGTATCACCATGGAC
CCTCATGATAATTTTGTTTCTTTCACTTTCTACTCTGTTGACAACCATTGTCTCCTCTTATTTTCTTTTC
ATTTTCTGTAACTTTTTCGTTAAACTTTAGCTTGCATTTGTAACGAATTTTTAAATTCACTTTTGTTTAT
TTGTCAGATTGTAAGTACTTTCTCTAATCACTTTTTTTTCAAGGCAATCAGGGTATATTATATTGTACTT
CAGCACAGTTTTAGAGAACAATTCTAGTGAGTCGACCAGTGGATCCTGGAGGCTTGCTGAAGGCTGTATG
CTGATGAACTTCAGGGTCAGCTTGGTTTTGGCCACTGACTGACCAAGCTGACTGAAGTTCATCAGGACAC
AAGGCCTGTTACTAGCACTCACATGGAACAAATGGCCCAGATCCTGGAGGCTTGCTGAAGGCTGTATGCT
GTGTAGTTGTACTCCAGCTTGTGTTTTGGCCACTGACTGACACAAGCTGGTACAACTACACAGGACACAA
GGCCTGTTACTAGCACTCACATGGAACAAATGGCCCAGATCTGGCCGCACTCGAGATATCTAGACCCAGA
ATTGTTATAATTAAATGATAAGGTAGAATATTTCTGCATATAAATTCTGGCTGGCGTGGAAATATTCTTA
TTGGTAGAAACAACTACACCCTGGTCATCATCCTGCCTTTCTCTTTATGGTTACAATGATATACACTGTT
TGAGATGAGGATAAAATACTCTGAGTCCAAACCGGGCCCCTCTGCTAACCATGTTCATGCCTTCTTCTCT
TTCCTACAGCTCCTGGGCAACGTGCTGGTTGTTGTGCTGTCTCATCATTTTGGCAAAGAATTCACTCCTC
AGGTGCAGGCTGCCTATCAGAAGGTGGTGGCTGGTGTGGCCAATGCCCTGGCTCACAAATACCACTGAGA
TCTTTTTCCCTCTGCCAAAAATTATGGGGACATCATGAAGCCCCTTGAGCATCTGACTTCTGGCTAATAA
AGGAAATTTATTTTCATTGCAATAGTGTGTTGGAATTTTTTGTGTCTCTCACTCGGAAGGACATATGGGA
GGGCAAATCATTTAAAACATCAGAATGAGTATTTGGTTTAGAGTTTGGCAACATATGCCATATGCTGGCT
GCCATGAACAAAGGTGGCTATAAAGAGGTCATCAGTATATGAAACAGCCCCCTGCTGTCCATTCCTTATT
CCATAGAAAAGCCTTGACTTGAGGTTAGATTTTTTTTATATTTTGTTTTGTGTTATTTTTTTCTTTAACA
TCCCTAAAATTTTCCTTACATGTTTTACTAGCCAGATTTTTCCTCCTCTCCTGACTACTCCCAGTCATAG
CTGTCCCTCTTCTCTTATGGAGATCCCTCGAGGCTAGCGGTACCGAGCTCGAATTCACTGGCCGTCGTTT
TACAACGTCGTGACTGGGAAAACCCTGGCGTTACCCAACTTAATCGCCTTGCAGCACATCCCCCTTTCGC
CAGCTGGCGTAATAGCGAAGAGGCCCGCACCGATCGCCCTTCCCAACAGTTGCGCAGCCTGAATGGCGAA
TGGCGCCTGATGCGGTATTTTCTCCTTACGCATCTGTGCGGTATTTCACACCGCATA
[142 nt withheld, positions 5168-5309]
C
[141 nt withheld, positions 5311-5451]
CCTTTGACGTTGGAGTCCACGTTCTTT
[37 nt withheld, positions 5479-5515]
ACCCTATCTCGGGCTATTCTTTTGATTTATAAGGGATTTTGCCGATTTCGGCCTATTGGTTAAAAAATGA
GCTGATTTAACAAAAATTTAACGCGAATTTTAACAAAATATTAACGTTTACAATTTTATGGTGCACTCTC
AGTACAATCTGCTCTGATGCCGCATAGTTAAGCCAGCCCCGACACCCGCCAACACCCGCTGACGCGCCCT
GACGGGCTTGTCTGCTCCCGGCATCCGCTTACAGACAAGCTGTGACCGTCTCCGGGAGCTGCATGTGTCA
GAGGTTTTCACCGTCATCACCGAAACGCGCGAGACGAAAGGGCCTCGTGATACGCCTATTTTTATAGGTT
AATGTCATGATAATAATGGTTTCTTAGACGTCAGGTGGCACTTTTCGGGGAAATGTGCGCGGAACCCCTA
TTTGTTTATTTTTCTAAATACATTCAAATATGTATCCGCTCATGAGACAATAACCCTGATAAATGCTTCA
ATAATATTGAAAAAGGAAGAGTATGAGTATTCAACATTTCCGTGTCGCCCTTATTCCCTTTTTTGCGGCA
TTTTGCCTTCCTGTTTTTGCTCACCCAGAAACGCTGGTGAAAGTAAAAGATGCTGAAGATCAGTTGGGTG
CACGAGTGGGTTACATCGAACTGGATCTCAACAGCGGTAAGATCCTTGAGAGTTTTCGCCCCGAAGAACG
TTTTCCAATGATGAGCACTTTTAAAGTTCTGCTATGTGGCGCGGTATTATCCCGTATTGACGCCGGGCAA
GAGCAACTCGGTCGCCGCATACACTATTCTCAGAATGACTTGGTTGAGTACTCACCAGTCACAGAAAAGC
ATCTTACGGATGGCATGACAGTAAGAGAATTATGCAGTGCTGCCATAACCATGAGTGATAACACTGCGGC
CAACTTACTTCTGACAACGATCGGAGGACCGAAGGAGCTAACCGCTTTTTTGCACAACATGGGGGATCAT
GTAACTCGCCTTGATCGTTGGGAACCGGAGCTGAATGAAGCCATACCAAACGACGAGCGTGACACCACGA
TGCCTGTAGCAATGGCAACAACGTTGCGCAAACTATTAACTGGCGAACTACTTACTCTAGCTTCCCGGCA
ACAATTAATAGACTGGATGGAGGCGGATAAAGTTGCAGGACCACTTCTGCGCTCGGCCCTTCCGGCTGGC
TGGTTTATTGCTGATAAATCTGGAGCCGGTGAGCGTGGGTCTCGCGGTATCATTGCAGCACTGGGGCCAG
ATGGTAAGCCCTCCCGTATCGTAGTTATCTACACGACGGGGAGTCAGGCAACTATGGATGAACGAAATAG
ACAGATCGCTGAGATAGGTGCCTCACTGATTAAGCATTGGTAACTGTCAGACCAAGTTTACTCATATATA
CTTTAGATTGATTTAAAACTTCATTTTTAATTTAAAAGGATCTAGGTGAAGATCCTTTTTGATAATCTCA
TGACCAAAATCCCTTAACGTGAGTTTTCGTTCCACTGAGCGTCAGACCCCGTAGAAAAGATCAAAGGATC
TTCTTGAGATCCTTTTTTTCTGCGCGTAATCTGCTGCTTGCAAACAAAAAAACCACCGCTACCAGCGGTG
GTTTGTTTGCCGGATCAAGAGCTACCAACTCTTTTTCCGAAGGTAACTGGCTTCAGCAGAGCGCAGATAC
CAAATACTGTCCTTCTAGTGTAGCCGTAGTTAGGCCACCACTTCAAGAACTCTGTAGCACCGCCTACATA
CCTCGCTCTGCTAATCCTGTTACCAGTGGCTGCTGCCAGTGGCGATAAGTCGTGTCTTACCGGGTTGGAC
TCAAGACGATAGTTACCGGATAAGGCGCAGCGGTCGGGCTGAACGGGGGGTTCGTGCACACAGCCCAGCT
TGGAGCGAACGACCTACACCGAACTGAGATACCTACAGCGTGAGCTATGAGAAAGCGCCACGCTTCCCGA
AGGGAGAAAGGCGGACAGGTATCCGGTAAGCGGCAGGGTCGGAACAGGAGAGCGCACGAGGGAGCTTCCA
GGGGGAAACGCCTGGTATCTTTATAGTCCTGTCGGGTTTCGCCACCTCTGACTTGAGCGTCGATTTTTGT
GATGCTCGTCAGGGGGGCGGAGCCTATGGAAAAACGCCAGCAACGCGGCCTTTTTACGGTTCCTGGCCTT
TTGCTGGCCTTTTGCTCACATGTTCTTTCCTGCGTTATCCCCTGATTCTGTGGATAACCGTATTACCGCC
TTTGAGTGAGCTGATACCGCTCGCCGCAGCCGAACGACCGAGCGCAGCGAGTCAGTGAGCGAGGAAGCGG
AAG
Features (pLannotate 1.2.2; 27 found; start..end, strand, type, name):
      2..94      +  CDS            lacI (fragment): lac repressor; lacI; The lac repressor binds to the lac operator to inhibit transcription in E. coli. This inhibition can be relieved by adding lactose or isopropyl-β-D-thiogalactopyranoside (IPTG).
    107..128     +  protein_bind   CAP binding site: CAP binding activates transcription in the presence of cAMP. E. coli catabolite activator protein
    143..173     +  promoter       lac promoter: promoter for the E. coli lac operon
    181..197     +  protein_bind   lac operator: The lac repressor binds to the lac operator to inhibit transcription in E. coli. This inhibition can be relieved by adding lactose or isopropyl-β-D-thiogalactopyranoside (IPTG). lac repressor encoded by lacI
    234..262     -  misc_feature   MCS (fragment): pUC18/19 multiple cloning site
    320..623     +  enhancer       CMV enhancer: human cytomegalovirus immediate early enhancer
    625..900     +  promoter       chicken β-actin promoter: No description available
    901..1909    +  intron         chimeric intron: chimera between introns from chicken β-actin and rabbit β-globin
   1983..3410    +  CDS            tdTomato: tdTomato is a basic (constitutively fluorescent) orange fluorescent protein published in 2004, derived from Discosoma sp.. It is reported to be a somewhat slowly-maturing tandem dimer with low acid sensitivity.
   3447..3803    +  intron         β-globin intron (fragment): intron from rabbit β-globin gene
   3826..3852    +  ncRNA          5' miR-155: sequence upstream of the precursor of mouse miR-155 microRNA (Uva et al., 2013) miRNA
   3853..3874    -  CDS            rsEGFP2 (fragment): reversibly and rapidly switchable enhanced green fluorescent protein (Grotjohann et al., 2012) mammalian codon-optimized
   3916..3957    +  ncRNA          3' miR-155: sequence downstream of the precursor of mouse miR-155 microRNA (Uva et al., 2013) miRNA
   3964..3990    +  ncRNA          5' miR-155: sequence upstream of the precursor of mouse miR-155 microRNA (Uva et al., 2013) miRNA
   3992..4013    -  CDS            VN155(I152L) (fragment): improved N-terminal fragment of mVenus for use in bimolecular fluorescence complementation (BiFC) (Kodama and Hu, 2010)
   4054..4095    +  ncRNA          3' miR-155: sequence downstream of the precursor of mouse miR-155 microRNA (Uva et al., 2013) miRNA
   4130..4349    +  intron         β-globin intron (fragment): intron from rabbit β-globin gene
   4353..4475    +  CDS            HBB: HBB_COLGU - Experimental evidence at transcript level: Swiss-Prot protein existence level 2. Involved in oxygen transport from the lung to the various peripheral tissues. From Colobus guereza (Mantled guereza) (Eastern black-and-white colobus monkey).
   4546..4601    +  polyA_signal   β-globin poly(A) signal: rabbit β-globin polyadenylation signal (Gil and Proudfoot, 1987)
   4953..5110    +  CDS            lacZα (fragment): LacZα fragment of β-galactosidase; lacZ fragment
   5116..5167    -  misc_feature   bom (fragment): basis of mobility region from pBR322
   5186..5566    +  rep_origin     M13 ori (sequence partly withheld): M13 bacteriophage origin of replication; arrow indicates direction of (+) strand synthesis
   5642..5691    -  misc_feature   bom (fragment): basis of mobility region from pBR322
   5793..5828    -  CDS            rop (fragment): Rop protein, which maintains plasmids at low copy number; rop
   5923..6027    +  promoter       AmpR promoter: bla
   6028..6888    +  CDS            AmpR: β-lactamase; bla; confers resistance to ampicillin, carbenicillin, and related antibiotics
   7059..7647    +  rep_origin     ori: high-copy-number ColE1/pMB1/pBR322/pUC origin of replication
