[The description below was written by a language model from this plasmid's Addgene catalogue record and pLannotate feature annotations shown in this document.]
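Description:
pATL (pKD-G10) is a 7,828 bp mammalian expression and RNAi plasmid built on the pUC119 phagemid backbone. It is maintained in E. coli at high copy through the pUC/ColE1-type origin and selected with ampicillin via the β-lactamase gene. The backbone also carries an M13 phage origin for single-stranded DNA production, along with remnants of the lac promoter/operator, lacZα and the pUC multiple cloning site.

The payload is a single transcription unit driven by the broadly active CAG promoter, annotated here as the CMV immediate-early enhancer, the chicken β-actin promoter and the chimeric chicken β-actin/rabbit β-globin intron. This drives the tdTomato coding sequence, a constitutively fluorescent tandem-dimer red-orange reporter. Downstream of tdTomato lie two fragments of the rabbit β-globin intron that flank two tandem artificial microRNA units, followed by a short β-globin exon segment and the rabbit β-globin polyadenylation signal. Each unit is framed by the 5' and 3' flanking sequences of mouse miR-155, which provide the scaffold for microRNA processing. The two short antisense matches to GFP-family proteins reported by the annotation software (rsEGFP2 and a Venus fragment) appear to correspond to the guide sequences of amiR-eGFP419 and amiR-eGFP123, both directed against eGFP. The feature layout therefore suggests that the amiRNAs sit within an intron in the 3' region of the tdTomato transcript, so that one CAG-driven transcript supplies both the reporter and the knockdown hairpins.

The construct is used to knock down eGFP in mammalian cells while marking expressing cells with tdTomato. It comes from work comparing artificial miRNA architectures for knockdown efficiency and undesired effects in mice.
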