Addgene plasmid #62689: pATL (pKD-G10)
Purpose: Mammalian expression of amiR-eGFP with a tdTomato gene from the broadly active CAG promoter/enhancer
Depositing lab: Masato Ohtsuka. Depositing organization: Tokai University. Publication: Assessment of Artificial MiRNA Architectures for Higher Knockdown Efficiencies without the Undesired Effects in Mice. Miura H, Inoko H, Tanaka M, Nakaoka H, Kimura M, Gurumurthy CB, Sato M, Ohtsuka M. PLoS One. 2015 Aug 18;10(8):e0135919. doi: 10.1371/journal.pone.0135919. eCollection 2015. PubMed 26285215.
Backbone
  Vector backbone: pUC119
  Total vector size (bp): 7828
  Vector type: Mammalian Expression, RNAi
Growth in bacteria
  Bacterial resistance: Ampicillin, 100 μg/mL
  Growth temperature: 37°C
  Growth strain: DH5alpha
  Copy number: High Copy
Gene/Insert
  Gene/Insert name: amiR-eGFP419/amiR-eGFP123
  gRNA/shRNA sequence: TGTAGTTGTACTCCAGCTTGT/ATGAACTTCAGGGTCAGCTTG
Terms and licenses: Academic/Nonprofit Terms; Industry Terms: Not Available to Industry
How to cite: pATL (pKD-G10) was a gift from Masato Ohtsuka (Addgene plasmid # 62689 ; http://n2t.net/addgene:62689 ; RRID:Addgene_62689)
