>Addgene plasmid #62689 | pATL (pKD-G10) | addgene partial sequence | sequence record 115776 | FLP-rec 5'-TTCGGCTTCTGGCGTGTGAC-3'
CATGCCTTCTTCTTTTTCCTACAGCTCCTGGGCAACGTGCTGGTTATTGTGCTGTCTCATCATTTTGGCA
AAGAATTGGGATCCACCGGTCGCCACCATGGTGAGCAAGGGCGAGGAGGTCATCAAAGAGTTCATGCGCT
TCAAGGTGCGCATGGAGGGCTCCATGAACGGCCACGAGTTCGAGATCGAGGGCGAGGGCGAGGGCCGCCC
CTACGAGGGCACCCAGACCGCCAAGCTGAAGGTGACCAAGGGCGGCCCCCTGCCCTTCGCCTGGGACATC
CTGTCCCCCCAGTTCATGTACGGCTCCAAGGCGTACGTGAAGCACCCCGCCGACATCCCCGATTACAAGA
AGCTGTCCTTCCCCGAGGGCTTCAAGTGGGAGCGCGTGATGAACTTC
