>Addgene plasmid #62689 | pATL (pKD-G10) | addgene partial sequence | sequence record 116275 | Bglob-pA-R 5'-ttttggcagagggaaaaaga-3'
CACCAGCCACCACCTTCTGATAGGCAGCCTGCACCTGAGGAGTGAATTCTTTGCCAAAATGATGAGACAG
CACAACAACCAGCACGTTGCCCAGGAGCTGTAGGAAAGAGAAGAAGGCATGAACATGGTTAGCAGAGGGG
CCCGGTTTGGACTCAGAGTATTTTATCCTCATCTCAAACAGTGTATATCATTGTAACCATAAAGAGAAAG
GCAGGATGATGACCAGGGTGTAGTTGTTTCTACCAATAAGAATATTTCCACGCCAGCCAGAATTTATATG
CAGAAATATTCTACCTTATCATTTAATTATAACAATTCTGGGTCTAGATATCTCGAGTGCGGCCAGATCT
GGGCCATTTGTTCCATGTGAGTGCTAGTAACAGGCCTTGTGTCCTGTGTAGTTGTACCAGCTTGTGTCAG
TCAGTGGCCAAAACACAAGCTGGAGTACAACTACACAGCATACAGCCTTCAGCAAGCCTCCAGGATCTGG
GCCATTTGTTCCATGTGAGTGCTAGTAACAGGCCTTGTGTCCTGATGAACTTCAGTCAGCTTGGTCAGTC
AGTGGCCAAAACCAAGCTGACCCTGAAGTTCATCAGCATACAGCCTTCAGCAAGCCTCCAGGATCCACTG
GTCGACTCACTAGAATTGTTCTCTAAAACTGTGCTGAAGTACAATATAATATACCCTGATTGCCTTGAAA
AA
